>Addgene plasmid #147942 | pcDNA3.1-MS2-HA-HsNanos2-W9E_X | depositor full sequence | sequence record 290389 | Full Sequence
GACGGATCGGGAGATCTCCCGATCCCCTATGGTGCACTCTCAGTACAATCTGCTCTGATGCCGCATAGTT
AAGCCAGTATCTGCTCCCTGCTTGTGTGTTGGAGGTCGCTGAGTAGTGCGCGAGCAAAATTTAAGCTACA
ACAAGGCAAGGCTTGACCGACAATTGCATGAAGAATCTGCTTAGGGTTAGGCGTTTTGCGCTGCTTCGCG
ATGTACGGGCCAGATATACGCGTTGACATTGATTATTGACTAGTTATTAATAGTAATCAATTACGGGGTC
ATTAGTTCATAGCCCATATATGGAGTTCCGCGTTACATAACTTACGGTAAATGGCCCGCCTGGCTGACCG
CCCAACGACCCCCGCCCATTGACGTCAATAATGACGTATGTTCCCATAGTAACGCCAATAGGGACTTTCC
ATTGACGTCAATGGGTGGAGTATTTACGGTAAACTGCCCACTTGGCAGTACATCAAGTGTATCATATGCC
AAGTACGCCCCCTATTGACGTCAATGACGGTAAATGGCCCGCCTGGCATTATGCCCAGTACATGACCTTA
TGGGACTTTCCTACTTGGCAGTACATCTACGTATTAGTCATCGCTATTACCATGGTGATGCGGTTTTGGC
AGTACATCAATGGGCGTGGATAGCGGTTTGACTCACGGGGATTTCCAAGTCTCCACCCCATTGACGTCAA
TGGGAGTTTGTTTTGGCACCAAAATCAACGGGACTTTCCAAAATGTCGTAACAACTCCGCCCCATTGACG
CAAATGGGCGGTAGGCGTGTACGGTGGGAGGTCTATATAAGCAGAGCTCTCTGGCTAACTAGAGAACCCA
CTGCTTACTGGCTTATCGAAATTAATACGACTCACTATAGGGAGACCCAAGCTTGCCACCATGGCTTCTA
ACTTTACTCAGTTCGTTCTCGTCGACAATGGCGGAACTGGCGACGTGACTGTCGCCCCAAGCAACTTCGC
TAACGGGGTCGCTGAATGGATCAGCTCTAACTCGCGATCACAGGCTTACAAAGTAACCTGTAGCGTTCGT
CAGAGCTCTGCGCAGAATCGCAAATACACCATCAAAGTCGAGGTGCCTAAAGTGGCAACCCAGACTGTTG
GTGGTGAAGAGCTTCCTGTAGCCGGATGGAGATCTTACTTAAATATGGAACTAACCATTCCAATTTTCGC
CACGAATTCCGACTGCGAGCTTATTGTTAAGGCAATGCAAGGTCTCCTAAAAGATGGAAACCCGATTCCC
TCGGCCATCGCGGCCAACTCCGGCATCTACGGAGGTGGAGGTGGATCTGGTGGATCTCCTCCACATATGG
CTTACCCATACGATGTTCCAGATTACGCTCCTCCAAAGCTTGGATCCGAATTCCCGGGTCGACTCGAGAT
GCAGCTGCCCCCATTCGACATGGAGAAGGACTACTTCAACCTGAGCCAGGTCGTGTGGGCCCTGATCGCC
AGCAGAGGCCAGAGACTGGAAACCCAGGAAATCGAGGAACCCAGCCCTGGCCCTCCACTGGGACAGGATC
AGGGACTGGGAGCCCCTGGCGCTAATGGCGGACTGGGCACCCTGTGCAATTTCTGCAAGCACAACGGCGA
GAGCCGGCACGTGTACAGCAGCCACCAGCTGAAAACCCCCGACGGCGTGGTCGTGTGCCCCATCCTGAGA
CACTACGTGTGCCCTGTGTGCGGCGCCACTGGGGATCAGGCCCATACCCTGAAGTACTGCCCCCTGAATG
GCGGCCAGCAGTCCCTGTACAGAAGAAGCGGCAGAAACAGCGCTGGGCGGAGAGTGAAGAGATAATCTAG
AGTCGACCCGGGCGGCCGCCTAGAGGGCCCTATTCTATAGTGTCACCTAAATGCTAGAGCTCGCTGATCA
GCCTCGACTGTGCCTTCTAGTTGCCAGCCATCTGTTGTTTGCCCCTCCCCCGTGCCTTCCTTGACCCTGG
AAGGTGCCACTCCCACTGTCCTTTCCTAATAAAATGAGGAAATTGCATCGCATTGTCTGAGTAGGTGTCA
TTCTATTCTGGGGGGTGGGGTGGGGCAGGACAGCAAGGGGGAGGATTGGGAAGACAATAGCAGGCATGCT
GGGGATGCGGTGGGCTCTATGGCTTCTGAGGCGGAAAGAACCAGCTGGGGCTCTAGGGGGTATCCCC
[124 nt withheld, positions 2168-2291]
C
[91 nt withheld, positions 2293-2383]
A
[49 nt withheld, positions 2385-2433]
CCTTTGACGTTGGAGTCCACGTTCTTT
[37 nt withheld, positions 2461-2497]
ACCCTATCTCGGTCTATTCTTTTGATTTATAAGGGATTTTGCCGATTTCGGCCTATTGGTTAAAAAATGA
GCTGATTTAACAAAAATTTAACGCGAATTAATTCTGTGGAATGTGTGTCAGTTAGGGTGTGGAAAGTCCC
CAGGCTCCCCAGCAGGCAGAAGTATGCAAAGCATGCATCTCAATTAGTCAGCAACCAGGTGTGGAAAGTC
CCCAGGCTCCCCAGCAGGCAGAAGTATGCAAAGCATGCATCTCAATTAGTCAGCAACCATAGTCCCGCCC
CTAACTCCGCCCATCCCGCCCCTAACTCCGCCCAGTTCCGCCCATTCTCCGCCCCATGGCTGACTAATTT
TTTTTATTTATGCAGAGGCCGAGGCCGCCTCTGCCTCTGAGCTATTCCAGAAGTAGTGAGGAGGCTTTTT
TGGAGGCCTAGGCTTTTGCAAAAAGCTCCCGGGAGCTTGTATATCCATTTTCGGATCTGATCAAGAGACA
GGATGAGGATCGTTTCGCATGATTGAACAAGATGGATTGCACGCAGGTTCTCCGGCCGCTTGGGTGGAGA
GGCTATTCGGCTATGACTGGGCACAACAGACAATCGGCTGCTCTGATGCCGCCGTGTTCCGGCTGTCAGC
GCAGGGGCGCCCGGTTCTTTTTGTCAAGACCGACCTGTCCGGTGCCCTGAATGAACTGCAGGACGAGGCA
GCGCGGCTATCGTGGCTGGCCACGACGGGCGTTCCTTGCGCAGCTGTGCTCGACGTTGTCACTGAAGCGG
GAAGGGACTGGCTGCTATTGGGCGAAGTGCCGGGGCAGGATCTCCTGTCATCTCACCTTGCTCCTGCCGA
GAAAGTATCCATCATGGCTGATGCAATGCGGCGGCTGCATACGCTTGATCCGGCTACCTGCCCATTCGAC
CACCAAGCGAAACATCGCATCGAGCGAGCACGTACTCGGATGGAAGCCGGTCTTGTCGATCAGGATGATC
TGGACGAAGAGCATCAGGGGCTCGCGCCAGCCGAACTGTTCGCCAGGCTCAAGGCGCGCATGCCCGACGG
CGAGGATCTCGTCGTGACCCATGGCGATGCCTGCTTGCCGAATATCATGGTGGAAAATGGCCGCTTTTCT
GGATTCATCGACTGTGGCCGGCTGGGTGTGGCGGACCGCTATCAGGACATAGCGTTGGCTACCCGTGATA
TTGCTGAAGAGCTTGGCGGCGAATGGGCTGACCGCTTCCTCGTGCTTTACGGTATCGCCGCTCCCGATTC
GCAGCGCATCGCCTTCTATCGCCTTCTTGACGAGTTCTTCTGAGCGGGACTCTGGGGTTCGAAATGACCG
ACCAAGCGACGCCCAACCTGCCATCACGAGATTTCGATTCCACCGCCGCCTTCTATGAAAGGTTGGGCTT
CGGAATCGTTTTCCGGGACGCCGGCTGGATGATCCTCCAGCGCGGGGATCTCATGCTGGAGTTCTTCGCC
CACCCCAACTTGTTTATTGCAGCTTATAATGGTTACAAATAAAGCAATAGCATCACAAATTTCACAAATA
AAGCATTTTTTTCACTGCATTCTAGTTGTGGTTTGTCCAAACTCATCAATGTATCTTATCATGTCTGTAT
ACCGTCGACCTCTAGCTAGAGCTTGGCGTAATCATGGTCATAGCTGTTTCCTGTGTGAAATTGTTATCCG
CTCACAATTCCACACAACATACGAGCCGGAAGCATAAAGTGTAAAGCCTGGGGTGCCTAATGAGTGAGCT
AACTCACATTAATTGCGTTGCGCTCACTGCCCGCTTTCCAGTCGGGAAACCTGTCGTGCCAGCTGCATTA
ATGAATCGGCCAACGCGCGGGGAGAGGCGGTTTGCGTATTGGGCGCTCTTCCGCTTCCTCGCTCACTGAC
TCGCTGCGCTCGGTCGTTCGGCTGCGGCGAGCGGTATCAGCTCACTCAAAGGCGGTAATACGGTTATCCA
CAGAATCAGGGGATAACGCAGGAAAGAACATGTGAGCAAAAGGCCAGCAAAAGGCCAGGAACCGTAAAAA
GGCCGCGTTGCTGGCGTTTTTCCATAGGCTCCGCCCCCCTGACGAGCATCACAAAAATCGACGCTCAAGT
CAGAGGTGGCGAAACCCGACAGGACTATAAAGATACCAGGCGTTTCCCCCTGGAAGCTCCCTCGTGCGCT
CTCCTGTTCCGACCCTGCCGCTTACCGGATACCTGTCCGCCTTTCTCCCTTCGGGAAGCGTGGCGCTTTC
TCATAGCTCACGCTGTAGGTATCTCAGTTCGGTGTAGGTCGTTCGCTCCAAGCTGGGCTGTGTGCACGAA
CCCCCCGTTCAGCCCGACCGCTGCGCCTTATCCGGTAACTATCGTCTTGAGTCCAACCCGGTAAGACACG
ACTTATCGCCACTGGCAGCAGCCACTGGTAACAGGATTAGCAGAGCGAGGTATGTAGGCGGTGCTACAGA
GTTCTTGAAGTGGTGGCCTAACTACGGCTACACTAGAAGAACAGTATTTGGTATCTGCGCTCTGCTGAAG
CCAGTTACCTTCGGAAAAAGAGTTGGTAGCTCTTGATCCGGCAAACAAACCACCGCTGGTAGCGGTTTTT
TTGTTTGCAAGCAGCAGATTACGCGCAGAAAAAAAGGATCTCAAGAAGATCCTTTGATCTTTTCTACGGG
GTCTGACGCTCAGTGGAACGAAAACTCACGTTAAGGGATTTTGGTCATGAGATTATCAAAAAGGATCTTC
ACCTAGATCCTTTTAAATTAAAAATGAAGTTTTAAATCAATCTAAAGTATATATGAGTAAACTTGGTCTG
ACAGTTACCAATGCTTAATCAGTGAGGCACCTATCTCAGCGATCTGTCTATTTCGTTCATCCATAGTTGC
CTGACTCCCCGTCGTGTAGATAACTACGATACGGGAGGGCTTACCATCTGGCCCCAGTGCTGCAATGATA
CCGCGAGACCCACGCTCACCGGCTCCAGATTTATCAGCAATAAACCAGCCAGCCGGAAGGGCCGAGCGCA
GAAGTGGTCCTGCAACTTTATCCGCCTCCATCCAGTCTATTAATTGTTGCCGGGAAGCTAGAGTAAGTAG
TTCGCCAGTTAATAGTTTGCGCAACGTTGTTGCCATTGCTACAGGCATCGTGGTGTCACGCTCGTCGTTT
GGTATGGCTTCATTCAGCTCCGGTTCCCAACGATCAAGGCGAGTTACATGATCCCCCATGTTGTGCAAAA
AAGCGGTTAGCTCCTTCGGTCCTCCGATCGTTGTCAGAAGTAAGTTGGCCGCAGTGTTATCACTCATGGT
TATGGCAGCACTGCATAATTCTCTTACTGTCATGCCATCCGTAAGATGCTTTTCTGTGACTGGTGAGTAC
TCAACCAAGTCATTCTGAGAATAGTGTATGCGGCGACCGAGTTGCTCTTGCCCGGCGTCAATACGGGATA
ATACCGCGCCACATAGCAGAACTTTAAAAGTGCTCATCATTGGAAAACGTTCTTCGGGGCGAAAACTCTC
AAGGATCTTACCGCTGTTGAGATCCAGTTCGATGTAACCCACTCGTGCACCCAACTGATCTTCAGCATCT
TTTACTTTCACCAGCGTTTCTGGGTGAGCAAAAACAGGAAGGCAAAATGCCGCAAAAAAGGGAATAAGGG
CGACACGGAAATGTTGAATACTCATACTCTTCCTTTTTCAATATTATTGAAGCATTTATCAGGGTTATTG
TCTCATGAGCGGATACATATTTGAATGTATTTAGAAAAATAAACAAATAGGGGTTCCGCGCACATTTCCC
CGAAAAGTGCCACCTGACGTC
Features (pLannotate 1.2.2; 23 found; start..end, strand, type, name):
     28..80      -  misc_feature   bom (fragment): basis of mobility region from pBR322
    235..614     +  enhancer       CMV enhancer: human cytomegalovirus immediate early enhancer
    615..818     +  promoter       CMV promoter: human cytomegalovirus (CMV) immediate early promoter
    814..847     +  LTR            5' LTR (truncated) (fragment): truncated 5' long terminal repeat (LTR) from HIV-1
    863..881     +  promoter       T7 promoter: promoter for bacteriophage T7 RNA polymerase
    904..1290    +  CDS            MS2: bacteriophage MS2 coat protein binds to a specific stem-loop structure in the viral RNA (Peabody, 1993)
   1333..1359    +  CDS            3xHA (fragment): three tandem HA epitope tags
   1399..1812    +  CDS            NANOS2: NANO2_HUMAN - Also known as NOS2. Experimental evidence at protein level: Swiss-Prot protein existence level 1. Plays a key role in the sexual differentiation of germ cells by promoting the male fate but suppressing the female fate. Represses the female fate pathways by suppressing meiosis, which in turn results in the promotion of the male fate. Maintains the suppression of meiosis by preventing STRA8 expression, which is required for premeiotic DNA replication, after CYP26B1 is decreased. Regulates the localization of the CCR4-NOT deadenylation complex to P-bodies and plays a role in recruit
   1854..1872    -  promoter       SP6 promoter: promoter for bacteriophage SP6 RNA polymerase
   1898..2122    +  polyA_signal   bGH poly(A) signal: bovine growth hormone polyadenylation signal
   2126..2147    +  promoter       SV40 promoter (fragment): SV40 enhancer and early promoter
   2168..2596    +  rep_origin     f1 ori (sequence partly withheld): f1 bacteriophage origin of replication; arrow indicates direction of (+) strand synthesis
   2610..2939    +  promoter       SV40 promoter: SV40 enhancer and early promoter
   3006..3797    +  CDS            neo: KKA2_KLEPN - Also known as kan, nptII. Experimental evidence at protein level: Swiss-Prot protein existence level 1. Resistance to kanamycin, neomycin, paromomycin, ribostamycin, butirosin and gentamicin B. From Klebsiella pneumoniae.
   3821..3979    +  CDS            ble (fragment): BLE_KLEPN - Experimental evidence at protein level: Swiss-Prot protein existence level 1. Binding protein with a strong affinity to the bleomycin family of antibiotics. Binds to CL990; an antimitotic-antibiotic compound. From Klebsiella pneumoniae.
   3974..4095    +  polyA_signal   SV40 poly(A) signal: SV40 polyadenylation signal
   4168..4184    -  protein_bind   lac operator: The lac repressor binds to the lac operator to inhibit transcription in E. coli. This inhibition can be relieved by adding lactose or isopropyl-β-D-thiogalactopyranoside (IPTG). lac repressor encoded by lacI
   4192..4222    -  promoter       lac promoter: promoter for the E. coli lac operon
   4237..4258    -  protein_bind   CAP binding site: CAP binding activates transcription in the presence of cAMP. E. coli catabolite activator protein
   4271..4363    -  CDS            lacI (fragment): lac repressor; lacI; The lac repressor binds to the lac operator to inhibit transcription in E. coli. This inhibition can be relieved by adding lactose or isopropyl-β-D-thiogalactopyranoside (IPTG).
   4546..5131    -  rep_origin     ori: high-copy-number ColE1/pMB1/pBR322/pUC origin of replication
   5302..6162    -  CDS            AmpR: β-lactamase; bla; confers resistance to ampicillin, carbenicillin, and related antibiotics
   6163..6267    -  promoter       AmpR promoter: bla
