[The description below was written by a language model from this plasmid's Addgene catalogue record and pLannotate feature annotations shown in this document.]
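Description:
pcDNA3.1-MS2-HA-HsNanos2-W9E_X is a 6,298 nt mammalian expression plasmid. The catalogue lists the backbone as unknown, but the name and the annotated features point to a pcDNA3.1-type vector. It is maintained in E. coli at high copy from a ColE1/pUC-type origin under ampicillin selection (AmpR with its own bla promoter), and it also carries an f1 origin. An SV40 early promoter drives a neomycin/kanamycin phosphotransferase gene followed by an SV40 poly(A) signal, a cassette that would permit G418 selection of transfected mammalian cells. Several short annotations (HIV-1 LTR, ble, lacI, bom and an extra SV40 promoter fragment) are partial matches that appear to be backbone remnants rather than functional parts.

The expression unit consists of the CMV immediate-early enhancer and promoter, a T7 promoter, and an open reading frame terminated by the bovine growth hormone poly(A) signal, with an SP6 promoter in reverse orientation just downstream of the insert. The coding region fuses the bacteriophage MS2 coat protein to an HA epitope (annotated as a fragment of a 3xHA tag, consistent with a single copy) and then to human NANOS2 carrying the W9E substitution. The insert was made by gene synthesis and codon optimized for human cells.

The MS2 coat protein binds a specific RNA stem-loop, so a fusion of this kind can be tethered to a reporter mRNA carrying MS2 binding sites, while HA allows detection of the protein. The associated publication concerns Nanos-mediated recruitment of the CCR4-NOT deadenylase complex and translational repression, so the mutant was presumably used to probe that interaction, although the record does not state the effect of W9E.
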