Addgene plasmid #147942: pcDNA3.1-MS2-HA-HsNanos2-W9E_X
Purpose: Mammalian Expression of HsNanos2-W9E
Depositing lab: Elisa Izaurralde. Depositing organization: Max Planck Institute for Developmental Biology. Publication: Structural basis for the Nanos-mediated recruitment of the CCR4-NOT complex and translational repression. Bhandari D, Raisch T, Weichenrieder O, Jonas S, Izaurralde E. Genes Dev. 2014 Apr 15;28(8):888-901. doi: 10.1101/gad.237289.113. PubMed 24736845.
Backbone
  Vector backbone: Unknown
  Vector type: Mammalian Expression
Growth in bacteria
  Bacterial resistance: Ampicillin, 100 μg/mL
  Growth temperature: 37°C
  Growth strain: DH5alpha
  Copy number: High Copy
Gene/Insert
  Gene/Insert name: HsNanos2-W9E
  Species: H. sapiens (human)
  Entrez Gene: NANOS2 (a.k.a. NOS2)
  Cloning method: Unknown
Terms and licenses: Academic/Nonprofit Terms; Industry Terms: Not Available to Industry
Depositor comments: synthesized DNA from GeneArt. Codon optimized for Expression in human cells. Plasmids from this collection were made available to the research community and donated after the lab closed. Please note that the sequence provided by the depositing laboratory may be theoretical/predicted or based on Sanger sequencing results. There may be discrepancies between sequencing results obtained by Addgene and the depositor sequence. If an Addgene verified sequence is not available, please contact before placing your order to request that our lab fully sequence the plasmid.
How to cite: pcDNA3.1-MS2-HA-HsNanos2-W9E_X was a gift from Elisa Izaurralde (Addgene plasmid # 147942 ; http://n2t.net/addgene:147942 ; RRID:Addgene_147942)
